>Addgene plasmid #187830 | pFastBac_Dual_GST-TEV-EGFP-TBK1 | addgene full sequence | sequence record 374452 | Addgene NGS Result
TTGCATGCCTCCACCGCCCTTGTACAGCTCGTCCATGCCGAGAGTGATCCCGGCGGCGGTCACGAACTCC
AGCAGGACCATGTGATCGCGCTTCTCGTTGGGGTCTTTGCTCAGCTTGGACTGGGTGCTCAGGTAGTGGT
TGTCGGGCAGCAGCACGGGGCCGTCGCCGATGGGGGTGTTCTGCTGGTAGTGGTCGGCGAGCTGCACGCT
GCCGTCCTCGATGTTGTGGCGGATCTTGAAGTTCACCTTGATGCCGTTCTTCTGCTTGTCGGCCATGATA
TAGACGTTGTGGCTGTTGTAGTTGTACTCCAGCTTGTGCCCCAGGATGTTGCCGTCCTCCTTGAAGTCGA
TGCCCTTCAGCTCGATGCGGTTCACCAGGGTGTCGCCCTCGAACTTCACCTCGGCGCGGGTCTTGTAGTT
GCCGTCGTCCTTGAAGAAGATGGTGCGCTCCTGGACGTAGCCTTCGGGCATGGCGGACTTGAAGAAGTCG
TGCTGCTTCATGTGGTCGGGGTAGCGGCTGAAGCACTGCACGCCGTAGGTCAGGGTGGTCACGAGGGTGG
GCCAGGGCACGGGCAGCTTGCCGGTGGTGCAGATGAACTTCAGGGTCAGCTTGCCGTAGGTGGCATCGCC
CTCGCCCTCGCCGGACACGCTGAACTTGTGGCCGTTTACGTCGCCGTCCAGCTCGACCAGGATGGGCACC
ACCCCGGTGAACAGCTCCTCGCCCTTGCTCACCATGCGCGCTCCCTGAAAGTATAAATTCTCTCCTGATC
CTGATCCACGCGGAACCAGATCCGATTTTGGAGGATGGTCGCCACCACCAAACGTGGCTTGCCAGCCCTG
CAAAGGCCATGCTATATACTTGCTGGATTTCAAGTACTTATCAATTTGTGGGATAGCTTCAATACGTTTT
TTAAAACAAACTAATTTTGGGAACGCATCCAGGCACATTGGGTCCATGTATAAAACAACATCAAGAGCGT
CATACAACATGAAGTCAGGATGGGTTACATGATCACCATTTAAATATGTTTTATGACATAAACGATCTTC
GAACATTTTCAGCATTTCAGGTAGCTTGCTAAGAAAATCAACTTTGAGAGTTTCAAAGTCTTTACTATAT
GCAATTCTCGAAACACCGTATCTAATATCCAAAACCGCTCCTTCAAGCATTGAAATCTCTGCACGCTCTT
TTGGACAACCACCCAACATGTTGTGCTTGTCAGCTATATAACGTATGATGGCCATAGACTGTGTTAATTT
AACATCACCATCAATATAATAAGGAAGATTGGGAAACTCCAAACCCAATTCAAACTTTTTGTTTCGCCAT
TTATCACCTTCATCGCGCTCATACAAATGCTCTTCATATTTTTCTTCAAGATATTCCAAAAGAAGTCGAG
TGGGTTGCACAAGGCCCTTAATTTTCCAATAACCTAGTATAGGGGATGCCATGGATCCGCGCCCGATGGT
GGGACGGTATGAATAATCCGGAATATTTATAGGTTTTTTTATTACAAAACTGTTACGAAAACAGTAAAAT
ACTTATTTATTTGCGAGATGGTTATCATTTTAATTATCTCCATGATCTATTAATATTCCGGAGTATACGG
ACCTTTAATTCAACCCAACACAATATATTATAGTTAAATAAGAATTATTATCAAATCATTTGTATATTAA
TTAAAATACTATACTGTAAATTACATTTTATTTACAATCACTCGACGAAGACTTGATCACCCGGGATCTC
GAGCCATGGTGCTAGCAGCTGATGCATAGCATGCGGTACCGGGAGATGGGGGAGGCTAACTGAAACACGG
AAGGAGACAATACCGGAAGGAACCCGCGCTATGACGGCAATAAAAAGACAGAATAAAACGCACGGGTGTT
GGGTCGTTTGTTCATAAACGCGGGGTTCGGTCCCAGGGCTGGCACTCTGTCGATACCCCACCGAGACCCC
ATTGGGACCAATACGCCCGCGTTTCTTCCTTTTCCCCACCCCAACCCCCAAGTTCGGGTGAAGGCCCAGG
GCTCGCAGCCAACGTCGGGGCGGCAAGCCCTGCCATAGCCACTACGGGTACGTAGCCAACCACTAGAACT
ATAGCTAGAGTCCTGGGCGAACAAACGATGCTCGCCTTCCAGAAAACCGAGGATGCGAACCACTTCATCC
GGGGTCAGCACCACCGGCAAGCGCCGCGACGGCCGAGGTCTACCGATCTCCTGAAGCAAGGGCAGATCCG
TGCACAGCACCTTGCCGTAGAAGAACAGCAAGGCCGCCAATGCCTGACGATGCGTGGAGACCGAAACCTT
GCGCTCGTTCGCCAGCCAGGACAGAAATGCCTCGACTTCGCTGCTGCCCAAGGTTGCCGGGTGACGCACA
CCGTGGAAACGGATGAAGGCACGAACCCAGTTGACATAAGCCTGTTCGGTTCGTAAACTGTAATGCAAGT
AGCGTATGCGCTCACGCAACTGGTCCAGAACCTTGACCGAACGCAGCGGTGGTAACGGCGCAGTGGCGGT
TTTCATGGCTTGTTATGACTGTTTTTTTGTACAGTCTATGCCTCGGGCATCCAAGCAGCAAGCGCGTTAC
GCCGTGGGTCGATGTTTGATGTTATGGAGCAGCAACGATGTTACGCAGCAGCAACGATGTTACGCAGCAG
GGCAGTCGCCCTAAAACAAAGTTAGGTGGCTCAAGTATGGGCATCATTCGCACATGTAGGCTCGGCCCTG
ACCAAGTCAAATCCATGCGGGCTGCTCTTGATCTTTTCGGTCGTGAGTTCGGAGACGTAGCCACCTACTC
CCAACATCAGCCGGACTCCGATTACCTCGGGAACTTGCTCCGTAGTAAGACATTCATCGCGCTTGCTGCC
TTCGACCAAGAAGCGGTTGTTGGCGCTCTCGCGGCTTACGTTCTGCCCAAGTTTGAGCAGCCGCGTAGTG
AGATCTATATCTATGATCTCGCAGTCTCCGGCGAGCACCGGAGGCAGGGCATTGCCACCGCGCTCATCAA
TCTCCTCAAGCATGAGGCCAACGCGCTTGGTGCTTATGTGATCTACGTGCAAGCAGATTACGGTGACGAT
CCCGCAGTGGCTCTCTATACAAAGTTGGGCATACGGGAAGAAGTGATGCACTTTGATATCGACCCAAGTA
CCGCCACCTAACAATTCGTTCAAGCCGAGATCGGCTTCCCGGCCGCGGAGTTGTTCGGTAAATTGTCACA
ACGCCGCGAATATAGTCTTTACCATGCCCTTGGCCACGCCCCTCTTTAATACGACGGGCAATTTGCACTT
CAGAAAATGAAGAGTTTGCTTTAGCCATAACAAAAGTCCAGTATGCTTTTTCACAGCATAACTGGACTGA
TTTCAGTTTACAACTATTCTGTCTAGTTTAAGACTTTATTGTCATAGTTTAGATCTATTTTGTTCAGTTT
AAGACTTTATTGTCCGCCCACACCCGCTTACGCAGGGCATCCATTTATTACTCAACCGTAACCGATTTTG
CCAGGTTACGCGGCTGGTCTATGCGGTGTGAAATACCGCACAGATGCGTAAGGAGAAAATACCGCATCAG
GCGCTCTTCCGCTTCCTCGCTCACTGACTCGCTGCGCTCGGTCGTTCGGCTGCGGCGAGCGGTATCAGCT
CACTCAAAGGCGGTAATACGGTTATCCACAGAATCAGGGGATAACGCAGGAAAGAACATGTGAGCAAAAG
GCCAGCAAAAGGCCAGGAACCGTAAAAAGGCCGCGTTGCTGGCGTTTTTCCATAGGCTCCGCCCCCCTGA
CGAGCATCACAAAAATCGACGCTCAAGTCAGAGGTGGCGAAACCCGACAGGACTATAAAGATACCAGGCG
TTTCCCCCTGGAAGCTCCCTCGTGCGCTCTCCTGTTCCGACCCTGCCGCTTACCGGATACCTGTCCGCCT
TTCTCCCTTCGGGAAGCGTGGCGCTTTCTCATAGCTCACGCTGTAGGTATCTCAGTTCGGTGTAGGTCGT
TCGCTCCAAGCTGGGCTGTGTGCACGAACCCCCCGTTCAGCCCGACCGCTGCGCCTTATCCGGTAACTAT
CGTCTTGAGTCCAACCCGGTAAGACACGACTTATCGCCACTGGCAGCAGCCACTGGTAACAGGATTAGCA
GAGCGAGGTATGTAGGCGGTGCTACAGAGTTCTTGAAGTGGTGGCCTAACTACGGCTACACTAGAAGAAC
AGTATTTGGTATCTGCGCTCTGCTGAAGCCAGTTACCTTCGGAAAAAGAGTTGGTAGCTCTTGATCCGGC
AAACAAACCACCGCTGGTAGCGGTGGTTTTTTTGTTTGCAAGCAGCAGATTACGCGCAGAAAAAAAGGAT
CTCAAGAAGATCCTTTGATCTTTTCTACGGGGTCTGACGCTCAGTGGAACGAAAACTCACGTTAAGGGAT
TTTGGTCATGAGATTATCAAAAAGGATCTTCACCTAGATCCTTTTAAATTAAAAATGAAGTTTTAAATCA
ATCTAAAGTATATATGAGTAAACTTGGTCTGACAGTTACCAATGCTTAATCAGTGAGGCACCTATCTCAG
CGATCTGTCTATTTCGTTCATCCATAGTTGCCTGACTCCCCGTCGTGTAGATAACTACGATACGGGAGGG
CTTACCATCTGGCCCCAGTGCTGCAATGATACCGCGAGACCCACGCTCACCGGCTCCAGATTTATCAGCA
ATAAACCAGCCAGCCGGAAGGGCCGAGCGCAGAAGTGGTCCTGCAACTTTATCCGCCTCCATCCAGTCTA
TTAATTGTTGCCGGGAAGCTAGAGTAAGTAGTTCGCCAGTTAATAGTTTGCGCAACGTTGTTGCCATTGC
TACAGGCATCGTGGTGTCACGCTCGTCGTTTGGTATGGCTTCATTCAGCTCCGGTTCCCAACGATCAAGG
CGAGTTACATGATCCCCCATGTTGTGCAAAAAAGCGGTTAGCTCCTTCGGTCCTCCGATCGTTGTCAGAA
GTAAGTTGGCCGCAGTGTTATCACTCATGGTTATGGCAGCACTGCATAATTCTCTTACTGTCATGCCATC
CGTAAGATGCTTTTCTGTGACTGGTGAGTACTCAACCAAGTCATTCTGAGAATAGTGTATGCGGCGACCG
AGTTGCTCTTGCCCGGCGTCAATACGGGATAATACCGCGCCACATAGCAGAACTTTAAAAGTGCTCATCA
TTGGAAAACGTTCTTCGGGGCGAAAACTCTCAAGGATCTTACCGCTGTTGAGATCCAGTTCGATGTAACC
CACTCGTGCACCCAACTGATCTTCAGCATCTTTTACTTTCACCAGCGTTTCTGGGTGAGCAAAAACAGGA
AGGCAAAATGCCGCAAAAAAGGGAATAAGGGCGACACGGAAATGTTGAATACTCATACTCTTCCTTTTTC
AATATTATTGAAGCATTTATCAGGGTTATTGTCTCATGAGCGGATACATATTTGAATGTATTTAGAAAAA
TAAACAAATAGGGGTTCCGCGCACATTTCCCCGAAAAGTGCCACCTAAATTGTAAGCGTTAATATTTTGT
TAAAATTCGCGTTAAATTTTTGTTAAATCAGCTCATTTTTTAACCAATAGGCCGAAATCGGCAAAATCCC
TTATAAATCAAAAGAATAGACCGAGATAGGGT
[37 nt withheld, positions 5633-5669]
AAGAACGTGGACTCCAACGTCAAAGG
[49 nt withheld, positions 5696-5744]
T
[91 nt withheld, positions 5746-5836]
G
[124 nt withheld, positions 5838-5961]
CCCATTCGCCATTCAGGCTGCAAATAAGCGTTGATATTCAGTCAATTACAAACATTAATAACGAAGAGAT
GACAGAAAAATTTTCATTCTGTGACAGAGAAAAAGTAGCCGAAGATGACGGTTTGTCACATGGAGTTGGC
AGGATGTTTGATTAAAAACATAACAGGAAGAAAAATGCCCCGCTGTGGGCGGACAAAATAGTTGGGAACT
GGGAGGGGTGGAAATGGAGTTTTTAAGGATTATTTAGGGAAGAGTGACAAAATAGATGGGAACTGGGTGT
AGCGTCGTAAGCTAATACGAAAATTAAAAATGACAAAATAGTTTGGAACTAGATTTCACTTATCTGGTTC
GGATCTCCTAGGCTCAAGCAGTGATCAGATCCAGACATGATAAGATACATTGATGAGTTTGGACAAACCA
CAACTAGAATGCAGTGAAAAAAATGCTTTATTTGTGAAATTTGTGATGCTATTGCTTTATTTGTAACCAT
TATAAGCTGCAATAAACAAGTTAACAACAACAATTGCATTCATTTTATGTTTCAGGTTCAGGGGGAGGTG
TGGGAGGTTTTTTAAAGCAAGTAAAACCTCTACAAATGTGGTATGGCTGATTATGATCCTCTAGTACTTC
TCGACAAGCTTTTACAGACAGTCCACGTTTCTCAGTCCACCATCCATCGTCAGGCTACCGAATCTTTCCA
AGATGTGGTTGTTCTCAGCCAGTTCCTTGACCACGCCCTCCATTTCCTCCTTCAGCTTCTTCATACCCAG
AGTCATTTCCACCAGGGTGTTGGATGAAGGGTAGATTGGGGTCATAGTGTGCTTGATACCAGAGCTGGCA
GTGAACATCTTCTGAGGCAGAGTCTCTTGCAGCTCGTTGGTGTACTCCTGGTACTTGCTCACTTCCTCTT
CGATGTCGAAGCACTGGTTGGTCAGGGACAGCAGCTGCTTTCTCAGGTGCAGCATCTTCCTGATCCACTC
TTCGCTCTTGTTCAGGAAAGCCTCGTACTTCTTGACGCATTCGTCGGTGAAGTGAGTCATAGCCTTGGTG
GCGTGGTAGTACAGCTTCTGCTTGTCGAACTTGTGGATCTGCTCTTCGTTGTAAGCCAGACGGCGCTCGG
CCTTGTCCTTCTTGAACTGGTAGTAGATTTCAGTCATGCAGTTCAGCAGGACTTGCAGCTTCTCCACGTT
CCTGTCCTTAGGGTGGGTGCCTTCCTGGTGAGCCCAAGCGTCAGCCAGTGAACCTCCTGGGCTCAGACGG
GAGTCGATGTCTTGCAGGGAGGTTTCGATAGTGCCCTGGGATGAAGACAGGCGCAGCAGCTTAGTGTGGA
TGTCGCTGATCTCTCCCAGTTCGGCAGCCTCCAGGTTGATCTTCATCAGCTTCTCGTAGACCTTCACGGT
CTTTTCGATGTTACGGATGCAGAAGTCCAGAGTGATGACCACCTCGGTCTTCTTGTGCACAGTTTCGTTG
TAGTCGTCCTTGATCAGCTCGATCAGCCAACGGATTCCCTTGCGCATCAGTTCCTGGTACAGCAGCAGAG
TTGAAGCGATGCGGCAAGCGTAGCAGACCACTCCGGTGATGGCCTTAGCCATGCTAGCGTCGCCGTCCAG
GTCGTAACGTGGGTGGACCTTGGGCAGGCTGATCTTCTCGTAGATCAGGCCGATAGTGTTCAGTGGCTCG
CGGGACACCACGAAGATAGGGTTCTCTTCGGTAGTCTTTGGGAAGTGCTGAGCCAGGCGACCGGGCTCCA
GCACCAGTCTCCTTCCCTCGTAGATCAGTTCCTGGTTGCTGGAGATGATCTTGGTCTGCTTGTAGACCAG
TTCGTGGAAGATAGTAGCAGTGTTGTAAGAGTGGATGTAAATCTTGTGGGCAGTCATCTGTTGCAGGCTG
AAGACGTGGATGACCATTCTGTGCAGGATGTCGGAGGTTTCAGCGAAGAACTGGTCGAAACCCCAGCACT
TCTCCTGGTCAGCTTCCAGGATGTTGGCCAGGACTGGGGTCAGCAGCACTTGCAGACCGCGGGACAGAGA
GCAGCTCACTGGCATGTCGCCGCTCCAGTCGATGGGACCGTTTTCAGCCTTCTGGACTCCTGAGATGGCG
CCAGAGGGCTTGCCAGTGATGATCTTGTACATGACCTCCTTGTTACGGCGAGGACCTTCGAAGGGGCGGA
AAGGCAGTGATCCAGTGGCAGCGTGGTAGAAGGTGACGCCGATAGACCACAGGTCCACGGTAGCACCGTA
CTTCTTCTGGTGGTCCTTTCTCAGCACGGCCCTCTCGTACATGTCAGGGTGCAGGTACTCTTCAGTTCCG
TACAGAGAGACGAACTGTTCGTCGTCTTCCAGCTCTCTGGCAGCGCCGAAGTCGGTCAGCTTGTAGACGC
TCTGTCCGTCCTCGCCGATCACGCGCATGATGTTTCCTGGCTTGATGTCTCTGTGCACGATGCCGTTTTC
CCTCAGGTGGTTCATGCCACCGACCACGTCACGCAGGACGATCAGGAACTCGCTCTCGGGCAGACCGTAA
GCGTTGGAAGGCTCTTCCAGGACAGTGTACAGGGAACCGCAGGGGCAGAACTCCATGATCAGCACCTTGT
GGCGGGTAGTGGTTTCTTCCTCGATGGCGAACAGCTTGACGATGTTCTTGTGGTTCAGCTTCTTCAGCAC
TTCGAACTCACGCATCTGGACGTCCACAGGGCGCAGGAATGAGATGTTGTTGAACACCTTGATGGCGAAC
AGGTCACCGGTCTTCTTGTGCCTTCCCCTGAACACGTTAGCGGTAGCGCCTTGTCCGAGAATGTCCGAGA
GGAGCCAGAGGTGGTTGGATGTGGA
Features (pLannotate 1.2.2; 19 found; start..end, strand, type, name):
     19..735     -  CDS            mEGFP: mEGFP is a basic (constitutively fluorescent) green fluorescent protein published in 2002, derived from Aequorea victoria. It has moderate acid sensitivity.
    795..1446    -  CDS            GST (fragment): glutathione S-transferase from Schistosoma japonicum
   1495..1586    -  promoter       polyhedrin promoter: polh from Autographa californica; promoter for the baculovirus polyhedrin gene
   1610..1719    +  promoter       p10 promoter: baculovirus promoter for expression in insect cells
   1855..1903    +  polyA_signal   HSV TK poly(A) signal: herpes simplex virus thymidine kinase polyadenylation signal (Cole and Stacy, 1985)
   2074..2433    +  CDS            YPR2_ECOLX (fragment): Protein predicted: Swiss-Prot protein existence level 4. From Escherichia coli.
   2411..2439    +  promoter       Pc promoter: intI1 (promoter lies within the coding sequence); class 1 integron promoter
   2628..3161    +  CDS            GmR: gentamycin acetyltransferase; aacC1; confers resistance to gentamycin
   3228..3452    +  mobile_element Tn7R: mini-Tn7 element (right end of the Tn7 transposon) Tn7
   3520..3571    +  misc_feature   bom (fragment): basis of mobility region from pBR322
   3757..4345    -  rep_origin     ori: high-copy-number ColE1/pMB1/pBR322/pUC origin of replication
   4516..5376    -  CDS            AmpR: β-lactamase; bla; confers resistance to ampicillin, carbenicillin, and related antibiotics
   5377..5481    -  promoter       AmpR promoter: bla
   5507..5961    -  rep_origin     f1 ori (sequence partly withheld): f1 bacteriophage origin of replication; arrow indicates direction of (+) strand synthesis
   5966..5982    -  CDS            lacZα (fragment): LacZα fragment of β-galactosidase; lacZ fragment
   6145..6310    +  mobile_element Tn7L: mini-Tn7 element (left end of the Tn7 transposon) Tn7
   6339..6473    -  polyA_signal   SV40 poly(A) signal: SV40 polyadenylation signal
   6496..6579    -  CDS            large T antigen (fragment): large T antigen from SV40 (simian virus 40)
   6606..6       -  CDS            TBK1 (across the origin): TBK1_HUMAN - Also known as NAK From Homo sapiens (Human).
