[The description below was written by a language model from this plasmid's Addgene catalogue record and pLannotate feature annotations shown in this document.]
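Description:
pFastBac_Dual_GST-TEV-EGFP-TBK1 is a baculovirus donor (transfer) plasmid built on the pFastBac Dual backbone for producing recombinant human TBK1 (TANK-binding kinase 1, also called NAK) in Spodoptera frugiperda Sf9 insect cells. In E. coli it is maintained through a high-copy ColE1/pUC-type origin with ampicillin resistance, and it also carries an f1 phage origin. The expression region, together with a gentamicin resistance gene, lies between the Tn7L and Tn7R ends of a mini-Tn7 element. This arrangement allows site-specific transposition of the cassette into a baculovirus shuttle genome (bacmid) in a suitable E. coli host, from which recombinant virus is generated to infect insect cells.

The backbone offers two divergent late baculoviral promoters, polyhedrin and p10. In the annotated sequence, the polyhedrin promoter drives a single fusion reading frame consisting of Schistosoma japonicum GST, then monomeric EGFP, then TBK1, terminated by the SV40 polyadenylation signal. According to the record, a TEV protease site sits between GST and mEGFP and a GG linker joins mEGFP to TBK1, although these short elements are not separately annotated. The TBK1 coding sequence is codon-optimised for Sf9 expression and was inserted by Gibson assembly. The p10 promoter with its HSV TK poly(A) signal has no annotated coding sequence downstream and appears to be unused.

GST permits glutathione affinity capture, and TEV cleavage should release fluorescent mEGFP-TBK1. The stated purpose is expression and purification of this fusion, from work on PINK1/Parkin mitophagy initiation. The sequenced record is about ten nucleotides longer than the catalogued total size.
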