Addgene plasmid #187830: pFastBac_Dual_GST-TEV-EGFP-TBK1
Purpose: Plasmid for the expression and purification of GST-TEV-EGFP-TBK1 in Spodoptera frugiperda cells (Sf9). Internal reference: SMC1631
Depositing lab: Sascha Martens. Depositing organization: University of Vienna. Publication: Unconventional initiation of PINK1/Parkin mitophagy by Optineurin. Nguyen TN, Sawa-Makarska J, Khuu G, Lam WK, Adriaenssens E, Fracchiolla D, Shoebridge S, Bernklau D, Padman BS, Skulsuppaisarn M, Lindblom RSJ, Martens S, Lazarou M. Mol Cell. 2023 May 18;83(10):1693-1709.e9. doi: 10.1016/j.molcel.2023.04.021. PubMed 37207627.
Backbone
  Vector backbone: pFastBac_Dual
  Backbone manufacturer: Thermofisher Scientific
  Backbone size w/o insert (bp): 5238
  Total vector size (bp): 8776
  Vector type: Bacterial Expression, Insect Expression
Growth in bacteria
  Bacterial resistance: Ampicillin, 100 μg/mL
  Growth temperature: 37°C
  Growth strain: DH5alpha
  Copy number: Unknown
Gene/Insert
  Gene/Insert name: TBK1 (alt name: NAK)
  Species: H. sapiens (human)
  Insert size (bp): 3625
  GenBank ID: 29110 NM_013254
  Entrez Gene: TBK1 (a.k.a. FTDALS4, IIAE8, NAK, T2K)
  Tag / fusion protein: GST (N terminal on backbone); TEV-mEGFP-GG Linker (N terminal on backbone)
  Cloning method: Gibson Cloning
  Sequencing primers: 5′ GTGGAGGCATGCAATCCACATCCAACCACC; 3′ CCTCTAGTACTTCTCGACAAGCTTTTACAGACAGTCCACGTTTCTCAGT
Terms and licenses: Academic/Nonprofit Terms; Industry Terms: Not Available to Industry
Depositor comments: Codon Optimized for Sf9 Expression
How to cite: pFastBac_Dual_GST-TEV-EGFP-TBK1 was a gift from Sascha Martens (Addgene plasmid # 187830 ; http://n2t.net/addgene:187830 ; RRID:Addgene_187830)
